Addgene plasmid #173571: Lenti-sgArid1a#1/Cre
Purpose: Expresses a Arid1a-targeting gRNA and Cre-recombinase
Depositing lab: Charles Swanton. Depositing organization: University College London. Publication: A functional taxonomy of tumor suppression in oncogenic KRAS-driven lung cancer. Cai H, Chew SK, Li C, Tsai MK, Andrejka L, Murray CW, Hughes NW, Shuldiner EG, Ashkin EL, Tang R, Hung KL, Chen LC, Lee SYC, Yousefi M, Lin WY, Kunder CA, Cong L, McFarland CD, Petrov DA, Swanton C, Winslow MM. Cancer Discov. 2021 Feb 19. pii: 2159-8290.CD-20-1325. doi: 10.1158/2159-8290.CD-20-1325. PubMed 33608386.
Backbone
  Vector backbone: pLL3.3
  Vector type: Lentiviral, Cre/Lox, CRISPR
Growth in bacteria
  Bacterial resistance: Ampicillin, 100 μg/mL
  Growth temperature: 37°C
  Growth strain: NEB Stable
  Copy number: High Copy
Gene/Insert
  Gene/Insert name: gRNA targeting Arid1a
  gRNA/shRNA sequence: ATGGGTCCCAGACTCCACAG
  Species: M. musculus (mouse)
  Entrez Gene: Arid1a (a.k.a. 1110030E03Rik, BAF250, BAF250a, Osa1, Smarcf1)
  Cloning method: Restriction Enzyme; 5′ cloning site unknown (unknown if destroyed); 3′ cloning site unknown (unknown if destroyed)
Terms and licenses: Academic/Nonprofit Terms; Industry Terms: Not Available to Industry
Depositor comments: Please note there is a R24S mutation in Cre that has been confirmed to not affect plasmid function.
How to cite: Lenti-sgArid1a#1/Cre was a gift from Charles Swanton (Addgene plasmid # 173571 ; http://n2t.net/addgene:173571 ; RRID:Addgene_173571)
