[The description below was written by a language model from this plasmid's Addgene catalogue record and pLannotate feature annotations shown in this document.]
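Description:
Lenti-sgArid1a#1/Cre is a 7.76 kb HIV-1-based lentiviral transfer plasmid built on the pLL3.3 backbone that co-delivers a CRISPR guide RNA against mouse Arid1a (BAF250a, a SWI/SNF chromatin-remodelling subunit) together with Cre recombinase. In bacteria it is maintained through a high-copy ColE1/pUC-type origin and selected with ampicillin via the β-lactamase gene. The viral genome is transcribed in packaging cells from a CMV enhancer/promoter fused to a truncated 5' LTR, and it carries the Ψ packaging signal with a gag fragment, the Rev response element for Rev-dependent nuclear export, and the cPPT/CTS. A WPRE, which boosts transcript stability and expression, and a second truncated LTR lie at the 3' end. The annotated gag, Rev and nef segments are residual viral fragments, not functional genes.

The payload consists of two independent expression units. A human U6 RNA polymerase III promoter drives the Arid1a-targeting spacer joined to the Streptococcus pyogenes Cas9 guide scaffold, and a mouse PGK promoter drives Cre. The depositor notes an R24S substitution in Cre that has been confirmed not to affect function. No Cas9 and no mammalian selection marker or reporter are annotated, so the nuclease must be supplied by the recipient cells or animal. The logic of the design is that Cre from the transduced vector recombines loxP-flanked alleles in the host while the guide directs Cas9 to disrupt Arid1a in the same cells. The associated publication concerns functional analysis of tumour suppressors in oncogenic KRAS-driven lung cancer, which is consistent with this kind of use, although the record does not specify the recipient alleles. The "#1" in the name suggests it is one of several Arid1a guides.
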