Features (pLannotate 1.2.2; 21 found; start..end, strand, type, name):
    116..168     -  misc_feature   bom (fragment): basis of mobility region from pBR322
    323..702     +  enhancer       CMV enhancer: human cytomegalovirus immediate early enhancer
    703..902     +  promoter       CMV promoter: human cytomegalovirus (CMV) immediate early promoter
    920..1100    +  LTR            5' LTR (truncated): truncated 5' long terminal repeat (LTR) from HIV-1
   1147..1272    +  misc_feature   HIV-1 Ψ: packaging signal of human immunodeficiency virus type 1
   1256..1594    +  CDS            HIV-1 gag (fragment): gag protein from human immunodeficiency virus 1; gag
   1769..2002    +  misc_feature   RRE: The Rev response element (RRE) of HIV-1 allows for Rev-dependent mRNA export from the nucleus to the cytoplasm.
   2379..2479    +  CDS            Rev (fragment): human immunodeficiency virus 1 (HIV-1) Rev protein; rev; enhances nuclear export of unspliced and incompletely spliced viral mRNAs
   2529..2646    +  misc_feature   cPPT/CTS: central polypurine tract and central termination sequence of HIV-1
   2728..2968    +  promoter       U6 promoter: RNA polymerase III promoter for human U6 snRNA
   2998..3073    +  misc_RNA       gRNA scaffold: guide RNA scaffold for the Streptococcus pyogenes CRISPR/Cas9 system
   3126..3618    +  promoter       PGK promoter: mouse phosphoglycerate kinase 1 promoter
   3648..4678    +  CDS            Cre (fragment): site-specific recombinase Cre is a site-specific recombinase from bacteriophage P1. Recombination occurs at loxP sequences.
   4711..4734    +  misc_feature   MCS (fragment): pBluescript multiple cloning site
   4734..5322    +  misc_feature   WPRE: woodchuck hepatitis virus posttranscriptional regulatory element
   5323..5342    +  misc_feature   MCS (fragment): pBluescript multiple cloning site
   5344..5844    +  CDS            nef (fragment): NEF_HV1LA - Experimental evidence at protein level: Swiss-Prot protein existence level 1. Extracellular Nef protein targets CD4(+) T-lymphocytes for apoptosis by interacting with CXCR4 surface receptors. From Human immunodeficiency virus type 1 group M subtype B (isolate Lai) (HIV-1).
   5851..6031    +  LTR            5' LTR (truncated): truncated 5' long terminal repeat (LTR) from HIV-1
   6093..6681    -  rep_origin     ori: high-copy-number ColE1/pMB1/pBR322/pUC origin of replication
   6852..7712    -  CDS            AmpR: β-lactamase; bla; confers resistance to ampicillin, carbenicillin, and related antibiotics
   7713..57      -  promoter       AmpR promoter (across the origin): bla
>Addgene plasmid #173571 | Lenti-sgArid1a#1/Cre | addgene full sequence | sequence record 360260 | Addgene NGS Result
CATGAGCGGATACATATTTGAATGTATTTAGAAAAATAAACAAATAGGGGTTCCGCGCACATTTCCCCGA
AAAGTGCCACCTGACGTCGACGGATCGGGAGATCTCCCGATCCCCTATGGTGCACTCTCAGTACAATCTG
CTCTGATGCCGCATAGTTAAGCCAGTATCTGCTCCCTGCTTGTGTGTTGGAGGTCGCTGAGTAGTGCGCG
AGCAAAATTTAAGCTACAACAAGGCAAGGCTTGACCGACAATTGCATGAAGAATCTGCTTAGGGTTAGGC
GTTTTGCGCTGCTTCGCGATGTACGGGCCAGATATACGCGTTGACATTGATTATTGACTAGTTATTAATA
GTAATCAATTACGGGGTCATTAGTTCATAGCCCATATATGGAGTTCCGCGTTACATAACTTACGGTAAAT
GGCCCGCCTGGCTGACCGCCCAACGACCCCCGCCCATTGACGTCAATAATGACGTATGTTCCCATAGTAA
CGCCAATAGGGACTTTCCATTGACGTCAATGGGTGGAGTATTTACGGTAAACTGCCCACTTGGCAGTACA
TCAAGTGTATCATATGCCAAGTACGCCCCCTATTGACGTCAATGACGGTAAATGGCCCGCCTGGCATTAT
GCCCAGTACATGACCTTATGGGACTTTCCTACTTGGCAGTACATCTACGTATTAGTCATCGCTATTACCA
TGGTGATGCGGTTTTGGCAGTACATCAATGGGCGTGGATAGCGGTTTGACTCACGGGGATTTCCAAGTCT
CCACCCCATTGACGTCAATGGGAGTTTGTTTTGGCACCAAAATCAACGGGACTTTCCAAAATGTCGTAAC
AACTCCGCCCCATTGACGCAAATGGGCGGTAGGCGTGTACGGTGGGAGGTCTATATAAGCAGCGCGTTTT
GCCTGTACTGGGTCTCTCTGGTTAGACCAGATCTGAGCCTGGGAGCTCTCTGGCTAACTAGGGAACCCAC
TGCTTAAGCCTCAATAAAGCTTGCCTTGAGTGCTTCAAGTAGTGTGTGCCCGTCTGTTGTGTGACTCTGG
TAACTAGAGATCCCTCAGACCCTTTTAGTCAGTGTGGAAAATCTCTAGCAGTGGCGCCCGAACAGGGACT
TGAAAGCGAAAGGGAAACCAGAGGAGCTCTCTCGACGCAGGACTCGGCTTGCTGAAGCGCGCACGGCAAG
AGGCGAGGGGCGGCGACTGGTGAGTACGCCAAAAATTTTGACTAGCGGAGGCTAGAAGGAGAGAGATGGG
TGCGAGAGCGTCAGTATTAAGCGGGGGAGAATTAGATCGCGATGGGAAAAAATTCGGTTAAGGCCAGGGG
GAAAGAAAAAATATAAATTAAAACATATAGTATGGGCAAGCAGGGAGCTAGAACGATTCGCAGTTAATCC
TGGCCTGTTAGAAACATCAGAAGGCTGTAGACAAATACTGGGACAGCTACAACCATCCCTTCAGACAGGA
TCAGAAGAACTTAGATCATTATATAATACAGTAGCAACCCTCTATTGTGTGCATCAAAGGATAGAGATAA
AAGACACCAAGGAAGCTTTAGACAAGATAGAGGAAGAGCAAAACAAAAGTAAGACCACCGCACAGCAAGC
GGCCGGCCGCTGATCTTCAGACCTGGAGGAGGAGATATGAGGGACAATTGGAGAAGTGAATTATATAAAT
ATAAAGTAGTAAAAATTGAACCATTAGGAGTAGCACCCACCAAGGCAAAGAGAAGAGTGGTGCAGAGAGA
AAAAAGAGCAGTGGGAATAGGAGCTTTGTTCCTTGGGTTCTTGGGAGCAGCAGGAAGCACTATGGGCGCA
GCGTCAATGACGCTGACGGTACAGGCCAGACAATTATTGTCTGGTATAGTGCAGCAGCAGAACAATTTGC
TGAGGGCTATTGAGGCGCAACAGCATCTGTTGCAACTCACAGTCTGGGGCATCAAGCAGCTCCAGGCAAG
AATCCTGGCTGTGGAAAGATACCTAAAGGATCAACAGCTCCTGGGGATTTGGGGTTGCTCTGGAAAACTC
ATTTGCACCACTGCTGTGCCTTGGAATGCTAGTTGGAGTAATAAATCTCTGGAACAGATTTGGAATCACA
CGACCTGGATGGAGTGGGACAGAGAAATTAACAATTACACAAGCTTAATACACTCCTTAATTGAAGAATC
GCAAAACCAGCAAGAAAAGAATGAACAAGAATTATTGGAATTAGATAAATGGGCAAGTTTGTGGAATTGG
TTTAACATAACAAATTGGCTGTGGTATATAAAATTATTCATAATGATAGTAGGAGGCTTGGTAGGTTTAA
GAATAGTTTTTGCTGTACTTTCTATAGTGAATAGAGTTAGGCAGGGATATTCACCATTATCGTTTCAGAC
CCACCTCCCAACCCCGAGGGGACCCGACAGGCCCGAAGGAATAGAAGAAGAAGGTGGAGAGAGAGACAGA
GACAGATCCATTCGATTAGTGAACGGATCGGCACTGCGTGCGCCAATTCTGCAGACAAATGGCAGTATTC
ATCCACAATTTTAAAAGAAAAGGGGGGATTGGGGGGTACAGTGCAGGGGAAAGAATAGTAGACATAATAG
CAACAGACATACAAACTAAAGAATTACAAAAACAAATTACAAAAATTCAAAATTTTCGGGTTTATTACAG
GGACAGCAGAGATCCAGTTTGGTTAGTACCGGGCCCGCTCTAGCCCTGCAGGAACTGTTTAAACTGTGAG
GGCCTATTTCCCATGATTCCTTCATATTTGCATATACGATACAAGGCTGTTAGAGAGATAATTGGAATTA
ATTTGACTGTAAACACAAAGATATTAGTACAAAATACGTGACGTAGAAAGTAATAATTTCTTGGGTAGTT
TGCAGTTTTAAAATTATGTTTTAAAATGGACTATCATATGCTTACCGTAACTTGAAAGTATTTCGATTTC
TTGGCTTTATATATCTTGTGGAAAGGACCAAACACCGATGGGTCCCAGACTCCACAGGTTTTAGAGCTAG
AAATAGCAAGTTAAAATAAGGCTAGTCCGTTATCAACTTGAAAAAGTGGCACCGAGTCGGTGCTTTTTTG
TTTGGCGCGCCTATGGCTTAATTAACATGGCGGCCGCATTCTACCGGGTAGGGGAGGCGCTTTTCCCAAG
GCAGTCTGGAGCATGCGCTTTAGCAGCCCCGCTGGGCACTTGGCGCTACACAAGTGGCCTCTGGCCTCGC
ACACATTCCACATCCACCGGTAGGCGCCAACCGGCTCCGTTCTTTGGTGGCCCCTTCGCGCCACCTTCTA
CTCCTCCCCTAGTCAGGAAGTTCCCCCCCGCCCCGCAGCTCGCGTCGTGCAGGACGTGACAAATGGAAGT
AGCACGTCTCACTAGTCTCGTGCAGATGGACAGCACCGCTGAGCAATGGAAGCGGGTAGGCCTTTGGGGC
AGCGGCCAATAGCAGCTTTGCTCCTTCGCTTTCTGGGCTCAGAGGCTGGGAAGGGGTGGGTCCGGGGGCG
GGCTCAGGGGCGGGCTCAGGGGCGGGGCGGGCGCCCGAAGGTCCTCCGGAGGCCCGGCATTCTGCACGCT
TCAAAAGCGCACGTCTGCCGCGCTGTTCTCCTCTTCCTCATCTCCGGGACCCGGGATGCCCAAGAAGAAG
AGGAAGGTGTCCAATTTACTGACCGTACACCAAAATTTGCCTGCATTACCGGTCGATGCAACGAGTGATG
AGGTTAGCAAGAACCTGATGGACATGTTCAGGGATCGCCAGGCGTTTTCTGAGCATACCTGGAAAATGCT
TCTGTCCGTTTGCCGGTCGTGGGCGGCATGGTGCAAGTTGAATAACCGGAAATGGTTTCCCGCAGAACCT
GAAGATGTTCGCGATTATCTTCTATATCTTCAGGCGCGCGGTCTGGCAGTAAAAACTATCCAGCAACATT
TGGGCCAGCTAAACATGCTTCATCGTCGGTCCGGGCTGCCACGACCAAGTGACAGCAATGCTGTTTCACT
GGTTATGCGGCGGATCCGAAAAGAAAACGTTGATGCCGGTGAACGTGCAAAACAGGCTCTAGCGTTCGAA
CGCACTGATTTCGACCAGGTTCGTTCACTCATGGAAAATAGCGATCGCTGCCAGGATATACGTAATCTGG
CATTTCTGGGGATTGCTTATAACACCCTGTTACGTATAGCCGAAATTGCCAGGATCAGGGTTAAAGATAT
CTCACGTACTGACGGTGGGAGAATGTTAATCCATATTGGCAGAACGAAAACGCTGGTTAGCACCGCAGGT
GTAGAGAAGGCACTTAGCCTGGGGGTAACTAAACTGGTCGAGCGATGGATTTCCGTCTCTGGTGTAGCTG
ATGATCCGAATAACTACCTGTTTTGCCGGGTCAGAAAAAATGGTGTTGCCGCGCCATCTGCCACCAGCCA
GCTATCAACTCGCGCCCTGGAAGGGATTTTTGAAGCAACTCATCGATTGATTTACGGCGCTAAGGATGAC
TCTGGTCAGAGATACCTGGCCTGGTCTGGACACAGTGCCCGTGTCGGAGCCGCGCGAGATATGGCCCGCG
CTGGAGTTTCAATACCGGAGATCATGCAAGCTGGTGGCTGGACCAATGTAAATATTGTCATGAACTATAT
CCGTAACCTGGATAGTGAAACAGGGGCAATGGTGCGCCTGCTGGAAGATGGCGATTAGCCATGTTTAAGG
GTTCCGGTTCCACTAGGTACAATTCGATATCAAGCTTATCGATAATCAACCTCTGGATTACAAAATTTGT
GAAAGATTGACTGGTATTCTTAACTATGTTGCTCCTTTTACGCTATGTGGATACGCTGCTTTAATGCCTT
TGTATCATGCTATTGCTTCCCGTATGGCTTTCATTTTCTCCTCCTTGTATAAATCCTGGTTGCTGTCTCT
TTATGAGGAGTTGTGGCCCGTTGTCAGGCAACGTGGCGTGGTGTGCACTGTGTTTGCTGACGCAACCCCC
ACTGGTTGGGGCATTGCCACCACCTGTCAGCTCCTTTCCGGGACTTTCGCTTTCCCCCTCCCTATTGCCA
CGGCGGAACTCATCGCCGCCTGCCTTGCCCGCTGCTGGACAGGGGCTCGGCTGTTGGGCACTGACAATTC
CGTGGTGTTGTCGGGGAAATCATCGTCCTTTCCTTGGCTGCTCGCCTGTGTTGCCACCTGGATTCTGCGC
GGGACGTCCTTCTGCTACGTCCCTTCGGCCCTCAATCCAGCGGACCTTCCTTCCCGCGGCCTGCTGCCGG
CTCTGCGGCCTCTTCCGCGTCTTCGCCTTCGCCCTCAGACGAGTCGGATCTCCCTTTGGGCCGCCTCCCC
GCATCGATACCGTCGACCTCGATCGAGACCTAGAAAAACATGGAGCAATCACAAGTAGCAATACAGCAGC
TACCAATGCTGATTGTGCCTGGCTAGAAGCACAAGAGGAGGAGGAGGTGGGTTTTCCAGTCACACCTCAG
GTACCTTTAAGACCAATGACTTACAAGGCAGCTGTAGATCTTAGCCACTTTTTAAAAGAAAAGGGGGGAC
TGGAAGGGCTAATTCACTCCCAACGAAGACAAGATATCCTTGATCTGTGGATCTACCACACACAAGGCTA
CTTCCCTGATTGGCAGAACTACACACCAGGGCCAGGGATCAGATATCCACTGACCTTTGGATGGTGCTAC
AAGCTAGTACCAGTTGAGCAAGAGAAGGTAGAAGAAGCCAATGAAGGAGAGAACACCCGCTTGTTACACC
CTGTGAGCCTGCATGGGATGGATGACCCGGAGAGAGAAGTATTAGAGTGGAGGTTTGACAGCCGCCTAGC
ATTTCATCACATGGCCCGAGAGCTGCATCCGGACTGTACTGGGTCTCTCTGGTTAGACCAGATCTGAGCC
TGGGAGCTCTCTGGCTAACTAGGGAACCCACTGCTTAAGCCTCAATAAAGCTTGCCTTGAGTGCTTCAAG
TAGTGTGTGCCCGTCTGTTGTGTGACTCTGGTAACTAGAGATCCCTCAGACCCTTTTAGTCAGTGTGGAA
AATCTCTAGCAGCATGTGAGCAAAAGGCCAGCAAAAGGCCAGGAACCGTAAAAAGGCCGCGTTGCTGGCG
TTTTTCCATAGGCTCCGCCCCCCTGACGAGCATCACAAAAATCGACGCTCAAGTCAGAGGTGGCGAAACC
CGACAGGACTATAAAGATACCAGGCGTTTCCCCCTGGAAGCTCCCTCGTGCGCTCTCCTGTTCCGACCCT
GCCGCTTACCGGATACCTGTCCGCCTTTCTCCCTTCGGGAAGCGTGGCGCTTTCTCATAGCTCACGCTGT
AGGTATCTCAGTTCGGTGTAGGTCGTTCGCTCCAAGCTGGGCTGTGTGCACGAACCCCCCGTTCAGCCCG
ACCGCTGCGCCTTATCCGGTAACTATCGTCTTGAGTCCAACCCGGTAAGACACGACTTATCGCCACTGGC
AGCAGCCACTGGTAACAGGATTAGCAGAGCGAGGTATGTAGGCGGTGCTACAGAGTTCTTGAAGTGGTGG
CCTAACTACGGCTACACTAGAAGAACAGTATTTGGTATCTGCGCTCTGCTGAAGCCAGTTACCTTCGGAA
AAAGAGTTGGTAGCTCTTGATCCGGCAAACAAACCACCGCTGGTAGCGGTGGTTTTTTTGTTTGCAAGCA
GCAGATTACGCGCAGAAAAAAAGGATCTCAAGAAGATCCTTTGATCTTTTCTACGGGGTCTGACGCTCAG
TGGAACGAAAACTCACGTTAAGGGATTTTGGTCATGAGATTATCAAAAAGGATCTTCACCTAGATCCTTT
TAAATTAAAAATGAAGTTTTAAATCAATCTAAAGTATATATGAGTAAACTTGGTCTGACAGTTACCAATG
CTTAATCAGTGAGGCACCTATCTCAGCGATCTGTCTATTTCGTTCATCCATAGTTGCCTGACTCCCCGTC
GTGTAGATAACTACGATACGGGAGGGCTTACCATCTGGCCCCAGTGCTGCAATGATACCGCGAGACCCAC
GCTCACCGGCTCCAGATTTATCAGCAATAAACCAGCCAGCCGGAAGGGCCGAGCGCAGAAGTGGTCCTGC
AACTTTATCCGCCTCCATCCAGTCTATTAATTGTTGCCGGGAAGCTAGAGTAAGTAGTTCGCCAGTTAAT
AGTTTGCGCAACGTTGTTGCCATTGCTACAGGCATCGTGGTGTCACGCTCGTCGTTTGGTATGGCTTCAT
TCAGCTCCGGTTCCCAACGATCAAGGCGAGTTACATGATCCCCCATGTTGTGCAAAAAAGCGGTTAGCTC
CTTCGGTCCTCCGATCGTTGTCAGAAGTAAGTTGGCCGCAGTGTTATCACTCATGGTTATGGCAGCACTG
CATAATTCTCTTACTGTCATGCCATCCGTAAGATGCTTTTCTGTGACTGGTGAGTACTCAACCAAGTCAT
TCTGAGAATAGTGTATGCGGCGACCGAGTTGCTCTTGCCCGGCGTCAATACGGGATAATACCGCGCCACA
TAGCAGAACTTTAAAAGTGCTCATCATTGGAAAACGTTCTTCGGGGCGAAAACTCTCAAGGATCTTACCG
CTGTTGAGATCCAGTTCGATGTAACCCACTCGTGCACCCAACTGATCTTCAGCATCTTTTACTTTCACCA
GCGTTTCTGGGTGAGCAAAAACAGGAAGGCAAAATGCCGCAAAAAAGGGAATAAGGGCGACACGGAAATG
TTGAATACTCATACTCTTCCTTTTTCAATATTATTGAAGCATTTATCAGGGTTATTGTCT
